>Addgene plasmid #120699 | Smp_141500-Cd4-bio-His | addgene full sequence | sequence record 234776 | Addgene NGS Result
GTGATGCGGTTTTGGCAGTACACCAATGGGCGTGGATAGCGGTTTGACTCACGGGGATTTCCAAGTCTCC
ACCCCATTGACGTCAATGGGAGTTTGTTTTGGCACCAAAATCAACGGGACTTTCCAAAATGTCGTAATAA
CCCCGCCCCGTTGACGCAAATGGGCGGTAGGCGTGTACGGTGGGAGGTCTATATAAGCAGAGCTCGTTTA
GTGAACCGTCAGATCCTCACTCTCTTCCGCATCGCTGTCTGCGAGGGCCAGCTGTTGGGCTCGCGGTTGA
GGACAAACTCTTCGCGGTCTTTCCAGTACTCTTGGATCGGAAACCCGTCGGCCTCCGAACGGTACTCCGC
CACCGAGGGACCTGAGCGAGTCCGCATCGACCGGATCGGAAAACCTCTCGAGAAAGGCGTCTAACCAGTC
ACAGTCGCAAGGTAGGCTGAGCACCGTGGCGGGCGGCAGCGGGTGGCGGTCGGGGTTGTTTCTGGCGGAG
GTGCTGCTGATGATGTAATTAAAGTAGGCGGTCTTGAGACGGCGGATGGTCGAGGTGAGGTGTGGCAGGC
TTGAGATCCAGCTGTTGGGGTGAGTACTCCCTCTCAAAAGCGGGCATTACTTCTGCGCTAAGATTGTCAG
TTTCCAAAAACGAGGAGGATTTGATATTCACCTGGCCCGATCTGGCCATACACTTGAGTGACAATGACAT
CCACTTTGCCTTTCTCTCCACAGGTGTCCACTCCCAGGTCCAAGTTTGCCACCATGGAGTTTCAGACCCA
GGTACTCATGTCCCTGCTGCTCTGCATGTCTGGTGCGGCCGCCAACGAGGAAGTGGACCAGCAGAAAGTG
TGCAGCAACCTGAACGAGAGCTGCAGCCGGATCCTGTTCCGGCGGTGCTGCGACAAGCTCGTGTGCCAGG
GCTTCTTCACCGGCACCTGTGTGGAATGCCTGGGCATCAACAAGCTGTGCTTCAGAAGCAGCGACTGCTG
CAGCGGCCGGTGCTGGTTCTTCCACTGCAAAGAGCAGAACAGCAACATCACCACCAGCATCGAGAACGAC
ACCGAGACACAGCAGAACATGACCAACGAGACACTGACCGAGACACTGGGCGCGCCGTCGACCTCCATCA
CGGCCTATAAGAGTGAGGGGGAGTCAGCGGAGTTCTCCTTCCCACTCAACCTTGGAGAGGAAAGCCTGCA
GGGAGAGTTGAGATGGAAGGCAGAGAAGGCTCCTTCTTCCCAGTCCTGGATCACCTTCTCCCTAAAGAAC
CAAAAGGTGTCTGTGCAGAAGTCTACTAGCAACCCCAAGTTCCAGCTGTCCGAAACGCTCCCACTCACCC
TTCAGATACCCCAGGTCTCCCTTCAGTTTGCTGGTTCTGGCAACCTGACCCTGACTCTGGACAGAGGGAT
ACTGTATCAGGAAGTGAACCTGGTGGTGATGAAAGTGACTCAGCCCGACAGCAACACTTTGACCTGTGAG
GTGATGGGACCCACCTCACCCAAGATGAGACTGATCTTGAAGCAGGAGAATCAGGAGGCCAGGGTCTCCA
GGCAGGAGAAAGTGATTCAAGTGCAGGCCCCTGAAGCAGGGGTGTGGCAATGTCTACTGAGTGAAGGTGA
AGAGGTCAAGATGGACTCCAAGATCCAGGTTTTATCCAAAGGGTTGAATTCCGGCAGCCTGCACCACATC
CTGGACGCCCAGAAGATGCTGTGGAACCACAGGGACAGGAACCTGCCTCCTCTGGCCCCTCTGGGCCCCC
ACCACCATCACCACCATTGAGTCTAGACACGTGATTAATTAAGGATCCCCCGACCTCGACCTCTGGCTAA
TAAAGGAAATTTATTTTCATTGCAATAGTGTGTTGGAATTTTTTGTGTCTCTCACTCGGAAGGACATATG
GGAGGGCAAATCATTTGGTCGAGATCCCTCGGAGATCTCTAGCTAGAGGATCGATCCCCGCCCCGGACGA
ACTAAACCTGACTACGACATCTCTGCCCCTTCTTCGCGGGGCAGTGCATGTAATCCCTTCAGTTGGTTGG
TACAACTTGCCAACTGGGCCCTGTTCCACATGTGACACGGGGGGGGACCAAACACAAAGGGGTTCTCTGA
CTGTAGTTGACATCCTTATAAATGGATGTGCACATTTGCCAACACTGAGTGGCTTTCATCCTGGAGCAGA
CTTTGCAGTCTGTGGACTGCAACACAACATTGCCTTTATGTGTAACTCTTGGCTGAAGCTCTTACACCAA
TGCTGGGGGACATGTACCTCCCAGGGGCCCAGGAAGACTACGGGAGGCTACACCAACGTCAATCAGAGGG
GCCTGTGTAGCTACCGATAAGCGGACCCTCAAGAGGGCATTAGCAATAGTGTTTATAAGGCCCCCTTGTT
AACCCTAAACGGGTAGCATATGCTTCCCGGGTAGTAGTATATACTATCCAGACTAACCCTAATTCAATAG
CATATGTTACCCAACGGGAAGCATATGCTATCGAATTAGGGTTAGTAAAAGGGTCCTAAGGAACAGCGAT
ATCTCCCACCCCATGAGCTGTCACGGTTTTATTTACATGGGGTCAGGATTCCACGAGGGTAGTGAACCAT
TTTAGTCACAAGGGCAGTGGCTGAAGATCAAGGAGCGGGCAGTGAACTCTCCTGAATCTTCGCCTGCTTC
TTCATTCTCCTTCGTTTAGCTAATAGAATAACTGCTGAGTTGTGAACAGTAAGGTGTATGTGAGGTGCTC
GAAAACAAGGTTTCAGGTGACGCCCCCAGAATAAAATTTGGACGGGGGGTTCAGTGGTGGCATTGTGCTA
TGACACCAATATAACCCTCACAAACCCCTTGGGCAATAAATACTAGTGTAGGAATGAAACATTCTGAATA
TCTTTAACAATAGAAATCCATGGGGTGGGGACAAGCCGTAAAGACTGGATGTCCATCTCACACGAATTTA
TGGCTATGGGCAACACATAATCCTAGTGCAATATGATACTGGGGTTATTAAGATGTGTCCCAGGCAGGGA
CCAAGACAGGTGAACCATGTTGTTACACTCTATTTGTAACAAGGGGAAAGAGAGTGGACGCCGACAGCAG
CGGACTCCACTGGTTGTCTCTAACACCCCCGAAAATTAAACGGGGCTCCACGCCAATGGGGCCCATAAAC
AAAGACAAGTGGCCACTCTTTTTTTTGAAATTGTGGAGTGGGGGCACGCGTCAGCCCCCACACGCCGCCC
TGCGGTTTTGGACTGTAAAATAAGGGTGTAATAACTTGGCTGATTGTAACCCCGCTAACCACTGCGGTCA
AACCACTTGCCCACAAAACCACTAATGGCACCCCGGGGAATACCTGCATAAGTAGGTGGGCGGGCCAAGA
TAGGGGCGCGATTGCTGCGATCTGGAGGACAAATTACACACACTTGCGCCTGAGCGCCAAGCACAGGGTT
GTTGGTCCTCATATTCACGAGGTCGCTGAGAGCACGGTGGGCTAATGTTGCCATGGGTAGCATATACTAC
CCAAATATCTGGATAGCATATGCTATCCTAATCTATATCTGGGTAGCATAGGCTATCCTAATCTATATCT
GGGTAGCATATGCTATCCTAATCTATATCTGGGTAGTATATGCTATCCTAATTTATATCTGGGTAGCATA
GGCTATCCTAATCTATATCTGGGTAGCATATGCTATCCTAATCTATATCTGGGTAGTATATGCTATCCTA
ATCTGTATCCGGGTAGCATATGCTATCCTAATAGAGATTAGGGTAGTATATGCTATCCTAATTTATATCT
GGGTAGCATATACTACCCAAATATCTGGATAGCATATGCTATCCTAATCTATATCTGGGTAGCATATGCT
ATCCTAATCTATATCTGGGTAGCATAGGCTATCCTAATCTATATCTGGGTAGCATATGCTATCCTAATCT
ATATCTGGGTAGTATATGCTATCCTAATTTATATCTGGGTAGCATAGGCTATCCTAATCTATATCTGGGT
AGCATATGCTATCCTAATCTATATCTGGGTAGTATATGCTATCCTAATCTGTATCCGGGTAGCATATGCT
ATCCTCATGATAAGCTGTCAAACATGAGAATTTTCTTGAAGACGAAAGGGCCTCGTGATACGCCTATTTT
TATAGGTTAATGTCATGATAATAATGGTTTCTTAGACGTCAGGTGGCACTTTTCGGGGAAATGTGCGCGG
AACCCCTATTTGTTTATTTTTCTAAATACATTCAAATATGTATCCGCTCATGAGACAATAACCCTGATAA
ATGCTTCAATAATATTGAAAAAGGAAGAGTATGAGTATTCAACATTTCCGTGTCGCCCTTATTCCCTTTT
TTGCGGCATTTTGCCTTCCTGTTTTTGCTCACCCAGAAACGCTGGTGAAAGTAAAAGATGCTGAAGATCA
GTTGGGTGCACGAGTGGGTTACATCGAACTGGATCTCAACAGCGGTAAGATCCTTGAGAGTTTTCGCCCC
GAAGAACGTTTTCCAATGATGAGCACTTTTAAAGTTCTGCTATGTGGCGCGGTATTATCCCGTGTTGACG
CCGGGCAAGAGCAACTCGGTCGCCGCATACACTATTCTCAGAATGACTTGGTTGAGTACTCACCAGTCAC
AGAAAAGCATCTTACGGATGGCATGACAGTAAGAGAATTATGCAGTGCTGCCATAACCATGAGTGATAAC
ACTGCGGCCAACTTACTTCTGACAACGATCGGAGGACCGAAGGAGCTAACCGCTTTTTTGCACAACATGG
GGGATCATGTAACTCGCCTTGATCGTTGGGAACCGGAGCTGAATGAAGCCATACCAAACGACGAGCGTGA
CACCACGATGCCTGCAGCAATGGCAACAACGTTGCGCAAACTATTAACTGGCGAACTACTTACTCTAGCT
TCCCGGCAACAATTAATAGACTGGATGGAGGCGGATAAAGTTGCAGGACCACTTCTGCGCTCGGCCCTTC
CGGCTGGCTGGTTTATTGCTGATAAATCTGGAGCCGGTGAGCGTGGGTCTCGCGGTATCATTGCAGCACT
GGGGCCAGATGGTAAGCCCTCCCGTATCGTAGTTATCTACACGACGGGGAGTCAGGCAACTATGGATGAA
CGAAATAGACAGATCGCTGAGATAGGTGCCTCACTGATTAAGCATTGGTAACTGTCAGACCAAGTTTACT
CATATATACTTTAGATTGATTTAAAACTTCATTTTTAATTTAAAAGGATCTAGGTGAAGATCCTTTTTGA
TAATCTCATGACCAAAATCCCTTAACGTGAGTTTTCGTTCCACTGAGCGTCAGACCCCGTAGAAAAGATC
AAAGGATCTTCTTGAGATCCTTTTTTTCTGCGCGTAATCTGCTGCTTGCAAACAAAAAAACCACCGCTAC
CAGCGGTGGTTTGTTTGCCGGATCAAGAGCTACCAACTCTTTTTCCGAAGGTAACTGGCTTCAGCAGAGC
GCAGATACCAAATACTGTTCTTCTAGTGTAGCCGTAGTTAGGCCACCACTTCAAGAACTCTGTAGCACCG
CCTACATACCTCGCTCTGCTAATCCTGTTACCAGTGGCTGCTGCCAGTGGCGATAAGTCGTGTCTTACCG
GGTTGGACTCAAGACGATAGTTACCGGATAAGGCGCAGCGGTCGGGCTGAACGGGGGGTTCGTGCACACA
GCCCAGCTTGGAGCGAACGACCTACACCGAACTGAGATACCTACAGCGTGAGCTATGAGAAAGCGCCACG
CTTCCCGAAGGGAGAAAGGCGGACAGGTATCCGGTAAGCGGCAGGGTCGGAACAGGAGAGCGCACGAGGG
AGCTTCCAGGGGGAAACGCCTGGTATCTTTATAGTCCTGTCGGGTTTCGCCACCTCTGACTTGAGCGTCG
ATTTTTGTGATGCTCGTCAGGGGGGCGGAGCCTATGGAAAAACGCCAGCAACGCGGCCTTTTTACGGTTC
CTGGCCTTTTGCTGGCCTTTTGCTCACATGTTCTTTCCTGCGTTATCCCCTGATTCTGTGGATAACCGTA
TTACCGCCTTTGAGTGAGCTGATACCGCTCGCCGCAGCCGAACGACCGAGCGCAGCGAGTCAGTGAGCGA
GGAAGCGGAAGAGCGCCCAATACGCAAACCGCCTCTCCCCGCGCGTTGGCCGATTCATTAATGCAGCTGG
CACGACAGGTTTCCCGACTGGAAAGCGGGCAGTGAGCGCAACGCAATTAATGTGAGTTAGCTCACTCATT
AGGCACCCCAGGCTTTACACTTTATGCTTCCGGCTCGTATGTTGTGTGGAATTGTGAGCGGATAACAATT
TCACACAGGAAACAGCTATGACCATGATTACGCCAAGCTCTAGCTAGAGGTCGACCAATTCTCATGTTTG
ACAGCTTATCATCGCAGATCCGGGCAACGTTGTTGCCATTGCTGCAGGCGCAGAACTGGTAGGTATGGAA
GATCTATACATTGAATCAATATTGGCAATTAGCCATATTAGTCATTGGTTATATAGCATAAATCAATATT
GGCTATTGGCCATTGCATACGTTGTATCTATATCATAATATGTACATTTATATTGGCTCATGTCCAATAT
GACCGCCATGTTGACATTGATTATTGACTAGTTATTAATAGTAATCAATTACGGGGTCATTAGTTCATAG
CCCATATATGGAGTTCCGCGTTACATAACTTACGGTAAATGGCCCGCCTGGCTGACCGCCCAACGACCCC
CGCCCATTGACGTCAATAATGACGTATGTTCCCATAGTAACGCCAATAGGGACTTTCCATTGACGTCAAT
GGGTGGAGTATTTACGGTAAACTGCCCACTTGGCAGTACATCAAGTGTATCATATGCCAAGTCCGCCCCC
TATTGACGTCAATGACGGTAAATGGCCCGCCTGGCATTATGCCCAGTACATGACCTTACGGGACTTTCCT
ACTTGGCAGTACATCTACGTATTAGTCATCGCTATTACCATG
Features (pLannotate 1.2.2; 19 found; start..end, strand, type, name):
      2..201     +  promoter       CMV promoter: human cytomegalovirus (CMV) immediate early promoter
    269..307     +  misc_feature   Ad SA (fragment): adenovirus major late transcript splice acceptor (Friedrich and Soriano, 1991)
    340..549     -  CDS            PTP (fragment): TERM_ADE02 - Experimental evidence at protein level: Swiss-Prot protein existence level 1. Protein covalently bound to the viral DNA that acts as a primer for viral genomic replication by DNA strand displacement. Assembles on the viral origin of replication in an initiation complex with viral polymerase, DBP, host NFIA and host POU2F1/OCT1. During initiation, the polymerase covalently couples the first dCTP with Ser- 580 of pTP. The terminal protein stimulates the template activity over 20 fold compared to protein-free templates. Neo-synthesized viral genomes are linked to two preterminal prot
    580..669     +  intron         chimeric intron (fragment): chimera between introns from adenovirus and immunoglobulin heavy chain genes
    688..734     +  CDS            IgH signal sequence (fragment): signal sequence from the mouse immunoglobulin heavy chain variable region
    808..1011    +  CDS            SJ380_SCHJA (fragment): Experimental evidence at transcript level: Swiss-Prot protein existence level 2. From Schistosoma japonicum (Blood fluke).
   1096..1659    +  CDS            Cd4 (fragment): CD4_RAT - Experimental evidence at protein level: Swiss-Prot protein existence level 1. Integral membrane glycoprotein that plays an essential role in the immune response and serves multiple functions in responses against both external and internal offenses. In T-cells, functions primarily as a coreceptor for MHC class II molecule:peptide complex. The antigens presented by class II peptides are derived from extracellular proteins while class I peptides are derived from cytosolic proteins. Interacts simultaneously with the T-cell receptor (TCR) and the MHC class II presented by antigen presenti
   1819..1874    +  polyA_signal   β-globin poly(A) signal: rabbit β-globin polyadenylation signal (Gil and Proudfoot, 1987)
   2388..4069    -  rep_origin     oriP (fragment): Epstein-Barr virus oriP replication origin (Yates et al., 2000)
   4196..4300    +  promoter       AmpR promoter: bla
   4301..5161    +  CDS            AmpR: β-lactamase; bla; confers resistance to ampicillin, carbenicillin, and related antibiotics
   5332..5920    +  rep_origin     ori: high-copy-number ColE1/pMB1/pBR322/pUC origin of replication
   6103..6195    +  CDS            lacI (fragment): lac repressor; lacI; The lac repressor binds to the lac operator to inhibit transcription in E. coli. This inhibition can be relieved by adding lactose or isopropyl-β-D-thiogalactopyranoside (IPTG).
   6208..6229    +  protein_bind   CAP binding site: CAP binding activates transcription in the presence of cAMP. E. coli catabolite activator protein
   6244..6274    +  promoter       lac promoter: promoter for the E. coli lac operon
   6282..6298    +  protein_bind   lac operator: The lac repressor binds to the lac operator to inhibit transcription in E. coli. This inhibition can be relieved by adding lactose or isopropyl-β-D-thiogalactopyranoside (IPTG). lac repressor encoded by lacI
   6368..6384    +  promoter       tet promoter (fragment): E. coli promoter for tetracycline efflux protein gene
   6394..6419    -  CDS            bla(M) (fragment): β-lactamase lacking the signal sequence; bla(M); allows cytosolic expression of β-lactamase
   6593..6972    +  enhancer       CMV enhancer: human cytomegalovirus immediate early enhancer
