[The description below was written by a language model from this plasmid's Addgene catalogue record and pLannotate feature annotations shown in this document.]
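Description:
Smp_141500-Cd4-bio-His is a mammalian expression plasmid built on the pTT3 backbone for producing a recombinant, secreted form of a Schistosoma mansoni protein. It is propagated in E. coli at high copy through a ColE1/pUC-type origin and selected with ampicillin via the β-lactamase gene. The backbone also carries a fragment of the Epstein-Barr virus oriP, which in cells supplying EBNA1 allows episomal retention and boosts yields in transient transfection. Small remnants of lac regulatory elements are present as backbone carry-over and have no evident role in expression.

The expression cassette is driven by the CMV immediate-early enhancer and promoter, which span the numbering origin of the circular sequence. It is followed by adenovirus-derived leader and splice sequences and a chimeric intron that enhance mRNA processing; the annotated adenoviral terminal protein fragment on the opposite strand most likely reflects this adenoviral leader region rather than a functional coding sequence. The open reading frame begins with a signal sequence annotated as a mouse immunoglobulin heavy chain fragment, directing the product into the secretory pathway. It continues with the roughly 286 bp Smp_141500 insert, cloned between retained NotI and AscI sites; the annotation tool matched it to a Schistosoma japonicum homologue. The insert is fused at its C terminus to domains 3 and 4 of rat Cd4, then a biotinylation acceptor peptide and a 6xHis tag, the latter two listed in the catalogue but not individually annotated. A rabbit β-globin polyadenylation signal terminates the transcript.

The Cd4 tag provides a common antibody epitope, the biotinylation sequence permits capture on streptavidin surfaces, and the His tag allows metal-affinity purification. The plasmid belongs to a library of S. mansoni cell-surface and secreted proteins used to identify early serological markers of infection.
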