Addgene plasmid #120699: Smp_141500-Cd4-bio-His
Purpose: Expression of recombinant S. mansoni protein
Depositing lab: Gavin Wright. Depositing organization: Wellcome Sanger Institute. Publication: A library of cell-surface and secreted proteins from Schistosoma mansoni identifies early serological markers of infection. Cécile Crosnier, Anna V. Protasio, Gabriel Rinaldi, Shona Wilson, Matthew Berriman, Gavin J. Wright. bioRXiv 10.1101/593616.
Backbone
  Vector backbone: pTT3
  Backbone manufacturer: Yves Durocher, NRC
  Backbone size w/o insert (bp): 6686
  Vector type: Mammalian Expression
Growth in bacteria
  Bacterial resistance: Ampicillin, 100 μg/mL
  Growth temperature: 37°C
  Growth strain: DH5alpha
  Copy number: High Copy
Gene/Insert
  Gene/Insert name: Smp_141500
  Species: Schistosoma mansoni
  Insert size (bp): 286
  Entrez Gene: Smp_141500.1 (a.k.a. Smp_141500.1, Smp_141500.2)
  Promoter: CMV
  Tag / fusion protein: ratCd4(d3+4)-bio-6His (C terminal on backbone)
  Cloning method: Restriction Enzyme; 5′ cloning site NotI (not destroyed); 3′ cloning site AscI (not destroyed)
Terms and licenses: Academic/Nonprofit Terms; Industry Terms: Not Available to Industry
How to cite: Smp_141500-Cd4-bio-His was a gift from Gavin Wright (Addgene plasmid # 120699 ; http://n2t.net/addgene:120699 ; RRID:Addgene_120699)
